Addgene plasmid #170905: pGREAT17
Purpose: GoldenBraid Double Transcriptional Unit - p35SoTMV_E-Luc_AtHSP18.2t+pNOS_Red-F_NOSt
Depositing lab: Markita Landry. Depositing organization: University of California, Berkeley. Publication: A Ratiometric Dual Color Luciferase Reporter for Fast Characterization of Transcriptional Regulatory Elements in Plants. Gonzalez-Grandio E, Demirer GS, Ma W, Brady S, Landry MP. ACS Synth Biol. 2021 Sep 14. doi: 10.1021/acssynbio.1c00248. PubMed 34520169.
Backbone
  Vector backbone: pDGB1_omega1
  Backbone manufacturer: Diego Orzaez Lab
  Backbone size w/o insert (bp): 2925
  Vector type: Plant Expression, Luciferase, Synthetic Biology
Growth in bacteria
  Bacterial resistance: Spectinomycin, 50 μg/mL
  Growth temperature: 37°C
  Growth strain: DH5alpha
  Copy number: High Copy
Gene/Insert
  Gene/Insert name: E-Luc (alt name: Enhanced beetle luciferase)
  Species: Pyrearinus termitilluminans (E-Luc) and Luciola curciata (Red-F)
  Insert size (bp): 4777
  Mutation: c.375C>T silent mutation to remove BbsI site (E-Luc), p.S286Y Red mutant (RedF)
  Promoter: p35SoTMV
  Cloning method: Restriction Enzyme; 5′ cloning site Esp3I (destroyed during cloning); 3′ cloning site Esp3I (destroyed during cloning)
  Sequencing primers: 5′ GGGAAACGCCTGGTATCTTT; 3′ CCGATCCCCGGAATTAGATC
Terms and licenses: Academic/Nonprofit Terms; Industry Terms: Not Available to Industry
Depositor comments: Encodes both E-Luc and Red-F transcriptional units. Insert can be excised by BsaI digestion. Requires pSOUP for replication in agrobacterium . Please visit https://www.biorxiv.org/content/10.1101/2021.05.26.443018v2 to read the preprint on bioRxiv
How to cite: pGREAT17 was a gift from Markita Landry (Addgene plasmid # 170905 ; http://n2t.net/addgene:170905 ; RRID:Addgene_170905)
