[The description below was written by a language model from this plasmid's Addgene catalogue record and pLannotate feature annotations shown in this document.]
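Description:
pGREAT17 is a GoldenBraid plant binary vector built on the pDGB1_omega1 backbone, carrying a two-transcriptional-unit ratiometric luciferase reporter between nopaline-type T-DNA left and right border repeats. It is maintained in E. coli at high copy through a ColE1/pUC-type origin and selected with spectinomycin via the aadA gene. The backbone also carries the pSa origin, but as in pGreen-derived vectors this is not self-sufficient. The depositor notes that the pSOUP helper plasmid is required for replication in Agrobacterium.

The first unit places E-Luc, the enhanced beetle luciferase from Pyrearinus termitilluminans, under the CaMV 35S promoter followed by the TMV Ω translational enhancer, and it ends in the Arabidopsis HSP18.2 terminator. The E-Luc coding sequence carries a silent change that removes a BbsI site. The automated feature table does not annotate this ORF, although the gap between the Ω leader and the HSP terminator matches its expected position. A short "dU6-3 promoter" hit inside that gap is most likely a spurious match.

The second unit drives Red-F, a red-shifted S286Y mutant of Luciola cruciata firefly luciferase, from the NOS promoter with the NOS terminator. The annotation tool reports this coding sequence as the wild-type green-emitting enzyme. The two units were assembled by Esp3I-based cloning, which destroyed those sites, and the combined insert can be released with BsaI for further GoldenBraid assembly.

Because the two luciferases emit different colours, one signal can be normalised against the other from a single T-DNA. According to the associated work, this supports fast characterisation of plant transcriptional regulatory elements. In this construct the 35S-Ω-driven E-Luc appears to act as a strong constitutive test unit measured against the NOS-driven Red-F, though the record does not state these roles explicitly.
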