Features (pLannotate 1.2.2; 17 found; start..end, strand, type, name):
     22..367     +  promoter       CaMV 35S promoter: strong constitutive promoter from cauliflower mosaic virus
    319..365     +  promoter       minimal CaMV 35S promoter: minimal 35S promoter from cauliflower mosaic virus
    387..442     +  misc_feature   TMV Ω: translational enhancer from the tobacco mosaic virus 5'-leader sequence (Gallie et al., 1988)
   1198..1214    -  promoter       dU6-3 promoter (fragment): RNA polymerase III promoter for Drosophila U6-3 snRNA (Port et al., 2014)
   2095..2343    +  terminator     HSP terminator: efficient transcription terminator from the Arabidopsis thaliana heat shock protein 18.2 gene (Nagaya et al., 2010)
   2434..2613    +  promoter       NOS promoter: nopaline synthase promoter
   2672..4291    +  CDS            LUCI_LUCCR: Experimental evidence at protein level: Swiss-Prot protein existence level 1. Produces green light with a wavelength of 544 nm. From Luciola cruciata (Japanese firefly) (Genji firefly).
   4318..4570    +  terminator     NOS terminator: nopaline synthase terminator and poly(A) signal
   4691..4778    +  promoter       AmpR promoter (fragment): bla
   4812..4836    +  misc_feature   RB T-DNA repeat: right border repeat from nopaline C58 T-DNA
   4927..5515    -  rep_origin     ori: high-copy-number ColE1/pMB1/pBR322/pUC origin of replication
   5689..6477    -  CDS            aadA: S3AD_ECOLX - Experimental evidence at protein level: Swiss-Prot protein existence level 1. Mediates bacterial resistance to the antibiotics streptomycin and spectinomycin. From Escherichia coli.
   6484..6540    -  CDS            GmR (fragment): gentamycin acetyltransferase; aacC1; confers resistance to gentamycin
   6716..6739    -  promoter       Pc promoter (fragment): intI1 (promoter lies within the coding sequence); class 1 integron promoter
   7015..7116    +  CDS            TRA2_ECOLX (fragment): Protein predicted: Swiss-Prot protein existence level 4. Required for transposition of transposon Tn903. From Escherichia coli.
   7121..7556    +  rep_origin     pSa ori: origin of replication from bacterial plasmid pSa
   7683..3       +  misc_feature   LB T-DNA repeat (across the origin): left border repeat from nopaline C58 T-DNA (truncated)
>Addgene plasmid #170905 | pGREAT17 | addgene full sequence | sequence record 334475 | Addgene NGS Result
TAACGGATCCGGTCTCAGGAGTGAGACTTTTCAACAAAGGGTAATATCGGGAAACCTCCTCGGATTCCAT
TGCCCAGCTATCTGTCACTTCATCGAAAGGACAGTAGAAAAGGAAGGTGGCTCCTACAAATGCCATCATT
GCGATAAAGGAAAGGCTATCGTTCAAGATGCCTCTACCGACAGTGGTCCCAAAGATGGACCCCCACCCAC
GAGGAACATCGTGGAAAAAGAAGATGTTCCAACCACGTCCTCAAAGCAAGTGGATTGATGTGATATCTCC
ACTGACGTAAGGGATGACGCACAATCCCACTATCCTTCGCAAGACCCTTCCTCTATATAAGGAAGTTCAT
TTCATTTGGAGAGGACAGGCTTCTTGAGATCCTTCAACAATTACCAACAACAACAAACAACAAACAACAT
TACAATTACTATTTACAATTACAGTCGACTCTAGAGGATAATGGAGAGAGAGAAGAACGTGGTGTACGGC
CCCGAGCCCAAGCACCCTCTGGGCAACTTCACCGCCGGCGAGATGCTGTACAACGCTCTGCACAAGCACT
CCCACATCCCCCAGGCCATCCTGGACGTGATGGGCAACGAGTCCCTTTCCTACCAGGAGTTCTTCGACAC
TACTGTGAAGCTGGGCCAGAGCCTCCAGAACTGTGGCTACAAGATGAACGATGTCGTGTCGATCTGTGCA
GAGAACAACAAGAGATTCTTCATCCCCATCATCTCCGCCTGGTACATCGGCATGGTGGTGGCCCCTGTGA
ACGAGGACTATATCCCAGACGAGCTGTGTAAAGTGACCGGCATCTCCAAGCCGATCCTGGTCTTTACCAC
TAGGAAGATCCTGCCTAAGGTTTTGGAGGTTAAAGACAGAACCAACTACATAAAGAGGATCATCATACTG
GACTCTGAAGAGAACCTGCTGGGCTGCGAGAGCCTGCACAACTTCATGTCCAGGTACTCCGACAACAACC
TCCAAACATTCAAGCCTCTGCACTACGACCCTGTGGACCAGGTAGCCGCCATCCTGTGCTCCTCCGGCAC
AACCGGCCTGCCTAAAGGCGTGATGCAGACCCACAGGAACATCTGTGTGAGACTCACACACGCATCTGAC
CCCAGAGTGGGTACACAACTCATCCCCGGCGTATCCGTGCTGGCCTACCTGCCATTCTTCCACGCCTTCG
GCTTCAGTATCAACCTGGGCTATTTCATGGTGGGCCTGAGAGTGGTGATGCTCCGAAGGTTTAACCAGGA
GGTGTTCCTGAAGGCCATCCAGGACTACGAGGTGAGGAGCGTGATCAACGTTCCCTCCACAATCCTGTTC
CTGTCCAAGAGCCCTCTGGTGGACAAGTACGACCTATCCACCCTGGCGGAGCTGTGCTGTGGAGCCGCTC
CTCTGGCGAAGGAGGTGGCCGAGATCGCCGTGAAGAGGCTGAACCTGCCAGGGATACGGTGTGGCTACGG
TCTAACAGAGTCTACCTCCGCCAACATCCATACTCTGCACAACGAGTTCAAGTCCGGCTCCCTGGGCAAG
GTGACACCTTACATGGCCGCCAAGATCATCGACAGGAACACCGGCGAGGCCCTGGGTCCAAACCAGGTGG
GCGAGCTGTGCATCTGGGGACCTATGGTAACAAAAGGCTATGTGAACAACCCACAGGCTACTAAGGAGGC
CATCGACGACGACGGCTGGCTGCACTCTGGCGACTTCGGCTACTACGACGAGGACGAGTATTTCTACATC
GTGGACCGGTACAAGGAGCTGATCAAATACAAGGGCTATCAGGTCGCCCCTGTGGAGCTGGAGGAGATCC
TCCTTCAGCACCCAGGCATCAGGGACGTGGCCGTCGTGGGTATCCCTGACATCGAGGCCGGCGAGCTGCC
AGCCGGCTTCGTGGTGAAGCAGCCCGGCGCCCAACTCACCGCTAAGGAGGTGTACGACTTCCTGGCCCAG
AGGGTGTCTCACTCCAAGTACCTGAGGGGCGGCGTAAGGTTCGTGGACTCTATCCCCAGGAACGTGACAG
GCAAGATTAGTCGAAAAGAGCTGAGGGAGGCCCTGATGGAGAAGGCTTCTAAGCTGTAAGCTTATATGAA
GATGAAGATGAAATATTTGGTGTGTCAAATAAAAAGCTTGTGTGCTTAAGTTTGTGTTTTTTTCTTGGCT
TGTTGTGTTATGAATTTGTGGCTTTTTCTAATATTAAATGAATGTAAGATCTCATTATAATGAATAAACA
AATGTTTCTATAATCCATTGTGAATGTTTTGTTGGATCTCTTCTGCAGCATATAACTACTGTATGTGCTA
TGGTATGGACTATGGAATATGATTAAAGATAAGCGCTGTCAGGAGATACATGAGAATTAAGGGAGTCACG
GTATGACCCCCGCCGATGACGCGGGACAAGCCGTTTTACGTTTGGAACTGACAGAACCGCAACGTTGAAG
GAGCCACTGAGCCGCGGGTTTCTGGAGTTTAATGAGCTAAGCACATACGTCAGAAACCATTATTGCGCGT
TCAAAAGTCGCCTAAGGTCACTATCAGCTAGCAAATATTTCTTGTCAAAAATGCTCCACTGACGTTCCAT
AAATTCCCCTCGGTATCCAATTAGAGTCTCATATTCACTCTCAACTCGATCGAGGCAATGGAGAACATGG
AGAACGACGAGAACATTGTGGTGGGACCCAAGCCGTTCTACCCGATCGAGGAGGGTTCCGCTGGCACCCA
GCTGCGCAAGTACATGGAGCGCTACGCTAAGCTGGGTGCTATCGCCTTCACCAACGCCGTGACCGGTGTG
GATTACTCCTACGCCGAGTACCTGGAGAAGTCCTGCTGCCTCGGAAAGGCCCTGCAGAACTACGGTCTGG
TCGTGGATGGCCGCATTGCCCTCTGCTCGGAGAACTGCGAGGAGTTCTTCATTCCCGTGATCGCTGGTCT
GTTCATCGGAGTCGGCGTTGCCCCAACCAACGAGATCTACACCCTGCGCGAGCTGGTCCACAGCCTGGGT
ATCAGCAAGCCGACCATCGTTTTCTCGAGCAAGAAGGGCCTCGACAAGGTTATCACCGTGCAAAAAACCG
TCACCACCATCAAGACCATCGTTATCCTGGATTCCAAGGTTGACTACCGCGGTTACCAGTGCCTCGACAC
CTTCATCAAGCGTAACACCCCACCCGGCTTCCAAGCCTCCTCCTTCAAAACCGTGGAGGTTGATCGCAAG
GAGCAGGTGGCCCTGATCATGAACTCCTCCGGCTCCACCGGTCTGCCAAAGGGCGTGCAGCTGACCCACG
AGAACACCGTCACCCGCTTCTCGCATGCCCGTGATCCCATCTACGGCAACCAGGTGTCCCCAGGCACCGC
CGTCCTGACCGTCGTGCCCCTCCACCACGGCTTCGGCATGTTCACCACTCTCGGCTACTTGATCTGCGGC
TTCCGTGTGGTGATGCTGACTAAGTTCGACGAGGAGACTTTCCTCAAGACCCTGCAAGACTACAAGTGCA
CTTACGTGATCCTGGTGCCGACCCTGTTCGCCATCCTGAACAAGAGCGAGCTGTTGAACAAATACGACCT
GTCGAACCTGGTGGAGATCGCTTCCGGCGGCGCCCCACTGTCGAAGGAAGTTGGCGAGGCCGTTGCTCGC
CGCTTCAACCTGCCCGGCGTCCGTCAGGGTTACGGCCTGACCGAGACTACCTCGGCTATCATCATCACCC
CCGAGGGCGACGATAAGCCCGGCGCTTCCGGCAAGGTTGTTCCACTCTTCAAAGCCAAGGTGATCGACCT
GGACACCAAGAAGTCCCTGGGTCCCAACCGTCGCGGAGAAGTGTGCGTCAAGGGCCCCATGCTGATGAAG
GGCTACGTCAACAACCCAGAGGCCACCAAGGAGTTGATCGACGAGGAGGGCTGGCTGCACACTGGTGACA
TCGGTTACTACGACGAAGAGAAGCACTTCTTCATCGTTGACCGCCTGAAGTCCTTGATCAAGTACAAGGG
CTACCAGGTTCCCCCCGCCGAGCTCGAGAGCGTCCTGCTGCAGCACCCCTCCATTTTCGATGCCGGAGTG
GCCGGTGTCCCCGATCCCGTGGCTGGCGAGCTGCCAGGTGCCGTCGTCGTGCTGGAGTCCGGCAAGAACA
TGACCGAGAAGGAAGTGATGGATTACGTGGCCTCGCAAGTGTCCAACGCCAAGCGCCTGCGCGGCGGCGT
GCGCTTCGTGGATGAGGTGCCCAAGGGCCTCACCGGAAAGATCGACGGTCGCGCTATCCGCGAGATCCTC
AAGAAGCCCGTGGCCAAGATGTGAGCTTGGAATGGATCTTCGATCCCGATCGTTCAAACATTTGGCAATA
AAGTTTCTTAAGATTGAATCCTGTTGCCGGTCTTGCGACGATTATCATATAATTTCTGTTGAATTACGTT
AAGCATGTAATAATTAACATGTAATGCATGACGTTATTTATGAGATGGGTTTTTATGATTAGAGTCCCGC
AATTATACATTTAATACGCGATAGAAAACAAAATATAGCGCGCAAACTAGGATAAATTATCGCGCGCGGT
GTCATCTATGTTACTAGATCGGGAATTGCCAAGCTAATTCTTGAAGATGAAAGGGCCTCGTGATACGCCT
ATTTTTATAGGTTAATGTCATGATAATAATGGTTTCTTAGACGTCAGGTGGCACTTTTCGGGGAAATGTG
CGCGGAACCCCTATTTGTTTATTTTTCTAAATACATTCAAATATGTATCCGCTCATGAGACAATAACCCT
GATAAATGCTTCAATAATGGGACCGACTCGCGCTGTCATGAGACCGGATCCTGACAGGATATATTGGCGG
GTAAACTAAGTCGCTGTATGTGTTTGTTTGAGATCTCATGTGAGCAAAAGGCCAGCAAAAGGCCAGGAAC
CGTAAAAAGGCCGCGTTGCTGGCGTTTTTCCATAGGCTCCGCCCCCCTGACGAGCATCACAAAAATCGAC
GCTCAAGTCAGAGGTGGCGAAACCCGACAGGACTATAAAGATACCAGGCGTTTCCCCCTGGAAGCTCCCT
CGTGCGCTCTCCTGTTCCGACCCTGCCGCTTACCGGATACCTGTCCGCCTTTCTCCCTTCGGGAAGCGTG
GCGCTTTCTCATAGCTCACGCTGTAGGTATCTCAGTTCGGTGTAGGTCGTTCGCTCCAAGCTGGGCTGTG
TGCACGAACCCCCCGTTCAGCCCGACCGCTGCGCCTTATCCGGTAACTATCGTCTTGAGTCCAACCCGGT
AAGACACGACTTATCGCCACTGGCAGCAGCCACTGGTAACAGGATTAGCAGAGCGAGGTATGTAGGCGGT
GCTACAGAGTTCTTGAAGTGGTGGCCTAACTACGGCTACACTAGAAGAACAGTATTTGGTATCTGCGCTC
TGCTGAAGCCAGTTACCTTCGGAAGAAGAGTTGGTAGCTCTTGATCCGGCAAACAAACCACCGCTGGTAG
CGGTGGTTTTTTTGTTTGCAAGCAGCAGATTACGCGCAGAAAAAAAGGATCTCAAGAAGATCCTTTGATC
TTTTCTACGGGGTCTGACGCTCAGTGGAACGAAAACTCACGTTAAGGGATTTTGGTCATGAGATTATCAA
AAAGGATCTTCACCTAGATCCTTTTAAATTAAAAATGAAGTTTTAAATCAATCTAAAGTATATATGTGTA
ACATTGGTCTAGTGATTATTTGCCGACTACCTTGGTGATCTCGCCTTTCACGTAGTGGACAAATTCTTCC
AACTGATCTGCGCGCGAGGCCAAGCGATCTTCTTCTTGTCCAAGATAAGCCTGTCTAGCTTCAAGTATGA
CGGGCTGATACTGGGCCGGCAGGCGCTCCATTGCCCAGTCGGCAGCGACATCCTTCGGCGCGATTTTGCC
GGTTACTGCGCTGTACCAAATGCGGGACAACGTAAGCACTACATTTCGCTCATCACCAGCCCAGTCGGGC
GGCGAGTTCCATAGCGTTAAGGTTTCATTTAGCGCCTCAAATAGATCCTGTTCAGGAACCGGATCAAAGA
GTTCCTCCGCCGCTGGACCTACCAAGGCAACGCTATGTTCTCTTGCTTTTGTCAGCAAGATAGCCAGATC
AATGTCGATCGTGGCTGGCTCGAAGATACCTGCAAGAATGTCATTGCGCTGCCATTCTCCAAATTGCAGT
TCGCGCTTAGCTGGATAACGCCACGGAATGATGTCGTCGTGCACAACAATGGTGACTTCTACAGCGCGGA
GAATCTCGCTCTCTCCAGGGGAAGCCGAAGTTTCCAAAAGGTCGTTGATCAAAGCTCGCCGCGTTGTTTC
ATCAAGCCTTACGGTCACCGTAACCAGCAAATCAATATCACTGTGTGGCTTCAGGCCGCCATCCACTGCG
GAGCCGTACAAATGTACGGCCAGCAACGTCGGTTCGAGATGGCGCTCGATGACGCCAACTACCTCTGATA
GTTGAGTCGATACTTCGGCGATCACCGCTTCCCTCATAATGTTTAACTTTGTTTTAGGGCGACTGCCCTG
CTGCGTAACATCGTTGCTGCTCCATAACATCAAACATCGACCCACGGCGTAACGCGCTTGCTGCTTGGAT
GCCCGAGGCATAGACTGTACCCCAAAAAAACAGTCATAACAAGCCATGAAAACCGCCACTGCGCCGTTAC
CACCGCTGCGTTCGGTCAAGGTTCTGGACCAGTTGCGTGAGCGCATACGCTACTTGCATTACAGCTTACG
AACCGAACAGGCTTATGTCCACTGGGTTCGTGCCTTCATCCGTTTCCACGGTGTGCGTCACCCGGCAACC
TTGGGTAGCAGCGAAGTCGAGGCATTTCTGTCCTGGCTGGAACACCCCTTGTATTACTGTTTATGTAAGC
AGACAGTTTTATTGTTCATGATGATATATTTTTATCTTGTGCAATGTAACATCAGAGATTTTGAGACACA
ACGTGGCTTTGTTGAATAAATCGAACTTTTGCTGAGTTGAAGGATCAGATCACGCATCTTCCCGACAACG
CAGACCGTTCCGTGGCAAAGCAAAAGTTCAAAATCACCAACTGGTCCACCTACAACAAAGCTCTCATCAA
CCGTGGCTCCCTCACTTTCTGGCTGGATGATGGGGCGATTCAGGCGATCCCCATCCAACAGCCCGCCGTC
GAGCGGGCTTTTTTATCCCCGGAAGCCTGTGGATAGAGGGTAGTTATCCACGTGAAACCGCTAATGCCCC
GCAAAGCCTTGATTCACGGGGCTTTCCGGCCCGCTCCAAAAACTATCCACGTGAAATCGCTAATCAGGGT
ACGTGAAATCGCTAATCGGAGTACGTGAAATCGCTAATAAGGTCACGTGAAATCGCTAATCAAAAAGGCA
CGTGAGAACGCTAATAGCCCTTTCAGATCAACAGCTTGCAAACACCCCTCGCTCCGGCAAGTAGTTACAG
CAAGTAGTATGTTCAATTAGCTTTTCAATTATGAATATATATATCAATTATTGGTCGCCCTTGGCTTGTG
GACAATGCGCTACGCGCACCGGCTCCGCCCGTGGACAACCGCAAGCGGTTGCCCACCGTCGAGCGCCTTT
GCCCACAACCCGGCGGCCGGCCGCAACAGATCGTTTTATAAATTTTTTTTTTTGAAAAAGAAAAAGCCCG
AAAGGCGGCAACCTCTCGGGCTTCTGGATTTCCGATCCCCGGAATTAGATCTTGGCAGGATATATTGTGG
TG
